>Addgene plasmid #242783 | pAAV-BD-hSynTet-TRE-DIO-mNeonGreen-AU5 | addgene full sequence | sequence record 486992 | Addgene NGS Result
AGTGGGTTACATCGAACTGGATCTCAACAGCGGTAAGATCCTTGAGAGTTTTCGCCCCGAAGAACGTTTT
CCAATGATGAGCACTTTTAAAGTTCTGCTATGTGGCGCGGTATTATCCCGTATTGACGCCGGGCAAGAGC
AACTCGGTCGCCGCATACACTATTCTCAGAATGACTTGGTTGAGTACTCACCAGTCACAGAAAAGCATCT
TACGGATGGCATGACAGTAAGAGAATTATGCAGTGCTGCCATAACCATGAGTGATAACACTGCGGCCAAC
TTACTTCTGACAACGATCGGAGGACCGAAGGAGCTAACCGCTTTTTTGCACAACATGGGGGATCATGTAA
CTCGCCTTGATCGTTGGGAACCGGAGCTGAATGAAGCCATACCAAACGACGAGCGTGACACCACGATGCC
TGTAGCAATGGCAACAACGTTGCGCAAACTATTAACTGGCGAACTACTTACTCTAGCTTCCCGGCAACAA
TTAATAGACTGGATGGAGGCGGATAAAGTTGCAGGACCACTTCTGCGCTCGGCCCTTCCGGCTGGCTGGT
TTATTGCTGATAAATCTGGAGCCGGTGAGCGTGGGTCTCGCGGTATCATTGCAGCACTGGGGCCAGATGG
TAAGCCCTCCCGTATCGTAGTTATCTACACGACGGGGAGTCAGGCAACTATGGATGAACGAAATAGACAG
ATCGCTGAGATAGGTGCCTCACTGATTAAGCATTGGTAACTGTCAGACCAAGTTTACTCATATATACTTT
AGATTGATTTAAAACTTCATTTTTAATTTAAAAGGATCTAGGTGAAGATCCTTTTTGATAATCTCATGAC
CAAAATCCCTTAACGTGAGTTTTCGTTCCACTGAGCGTCAGACCCCGTAGAAAAGATCAAAGGATCTTCT
TGAGATCCTTTTTTTCTGCGCGTAATCTGCTGCTTGCAAACAAAAAAACCACCGCTACCAGCGGTGGTTT
GTTTGCCGGATCAAGAGCTACCAACTCTTTTTCCGAAGGTAACTGGCTTCAGCAGAGCGCAGATACCAAA
TACTGTTCTTCTAGTGTAGCCGTAGTTAGGCCACCACTTCAAGAACTCTGTAGCACCGCCTACATACCTC
GCTCTGCTAATCCTGTTACCAGTGGCTGCTGCCAGTGGCGATAAGTCGTGTCTTACCGGGTTGGACTCAA
GACGATAGTTACCGGATAAGGCGCAGCGGTCGGGCTGAACGGGGGGTTCGTGCACACAGCCCAGCTTGGA
GCGAACGACCTACACCGAACTGAGATACCTACAGCGTGAGCTATGAGAAAGCGCCACGCTTCCCGAAGGG
AGAAAGGCGGACAGGTATCCGGTAAGCGGCAGGGTCGGAACAGGAGAGCGCACGAGGGAGCTTCCAGGGG
GAAACGCCTGGTATCTTTATAGTCCTGTCGGGTTTCGCCACCTCTGACTTGAGCGTCGATTTTTGTGATG
CTCGTCAGGGGGGCGGAGCCTATGGAAAAACGCCAGCAACGCGGCCTTTTTACGGTTCCTGGCCTTTTGC
TGGCCTTTTGCTCACATGTCCTGCAGGCAGCTGCGCGCTCGCTCGCTCACTGAGGCCGCCCGGGCGTCGG
GCGACCTTTGGTCGCCCGGCCTCAGTGAGCGAGCGAGCGCGCAGAGAGGGAGTGGCCAACTCCATCACTA
GGGGTTCCTGCGGCCGCAAACTTGTTTATTGCAGCTTATAATGGTTACAAATAAAGCAATAGCATCACAA
ATTTCACAAATAAAGCATTTTTTTCACTGCATTCTAGTTGTGGTTTGTCCAAACTCATCAATGTATCTTA
TCATGTCTGAGATCCTTACTTAGTTACCCGGGGAGCATGTCAAGGTCAAAATCGTCAAGAGCGTCAGCAG
GCAGCATATCAAGGTCAAAGTCGTCAAGGGCATCGGCTGGGAGCATGTCTAAGTCAAAATCGTCAAGGGC
GTCGGCCGGCCCGCCGCTTTCGCACTTTAGCTGTTTCTCCAGGCCACATATGATTAGTTCCAGGCCGAAA
AGGAAGGCAGGTTCGGCTCCCTGATGGTCGAACAGCTCAATTGCTTGTCTCAGAAGTGGGGGCATAGAAT
CGGTGGTAGGTGTCTCTCTTTCCTCTTTTGCTACTTGATGCTCCTGATCCTCCAATACGCAGCCCAGTGT
AAAGTGGCCCACGGCGGACAGAGCGTACAGTGCGTTCTCCAGGGAGAAGCCTTGCTGACACAGGAACGCG
AGCTGATTTTCCAGGGTTTCGTACTGTTTCTCTGTTGGGCGGGTGCCGAGATGCACTTTAGCCCCGTCGC
GATGTGAGAGGAGAGCACAGCGGAATGACTTGGCGTTGTTCCGCAGAAAGTCTTGCCATGACTCGCCTTC
CAGGGGGCAGAAGTGGGTATGATGCCTGTCCAGCATCTCGATTGCCAGGGCATCGAGCAGGGCCCGCTTG
TTCTTCACGTGCCAGTACAGGGTAGGCTGCTCAACTCCCAGCTTTTGAGCGAGTTTCCTTGTCGTCAGGC
CTTCGATACCGACTTCATTGAGTAATTCCAGAGCAGAGTTTATGACTTTGCTCTTGTCCAGTCTAGACAT
GGTGAATTCGATATCAAGCTTATCGATACCGTCCGCCGCAGCGCAGATGGTCGCGCCCGTGCCCCCCTAT
CTCGCGCCTCGCGTGGTGCGGTCCGGCTGGGCCGGCGGCGGCGCGGACGCGACCAAGGTGGCCGGGAAGG
GGAGTTTGCGGGGGACCGGCGAGTGACGTCAGCGCGCCTTCAGTGCTGAGGCGGCGGTGGCGCGCGCCGC
CAGGCGGGGGCGAAGGCACTGTCCGCGGTGCTGAAGCTGGCAGTGCGCACGCGCCTCGCCGCATCCTGTT
TCCCCTCCCCCTCTCTGATAGGGGATGCGCAATTTGGGGAATGGGGGTTGGGTGCTTGTCCAGTGGGTCG
GGGTCGGTCGTCAGGTAGGCACCCCCACCCCGCCTCATCCTGGTCCTAAAACCCACTTGCACTCATACGC
AGGGCCCTCTGCAGTATCAAGTGCCACCTGACGTCTCCCTATCAGTGATAGAGAAGTCGACACGTCTCGA
GCTCCCTATCAGTGATAGAGAAGGTACGTCTAGAACGTCTCCCTATCAGTGATAGAGAAGTCGACACGTC
TCGAGCTCCCTATCAGTGATAGAGAAGGTACGTCTAGAACGTCTCCCTATCAGTGATAGAGAAGTCGACA
CGTCTCGAGCTCCCTATCAGTGATAGAGAAGGTACGTCTAGAACGTCTCCCTATCAGTGATAGAGAAGTC
GACACGTCTCGAGCTCCCTATCAGTGATAGAGAAGCTACCCCCTATATAAGCAGAGCTCGTTTAGTGAAC
CGTCAGATCGCCTGGAGACGCCATCCACGCTGTTTTGACCTCCATAGAAGACACCGGGACCGATCCAGCC
TGGATCCGGTACCGGATCCTCTAGAGTCGACTCCGGAATAACTTCGTATAGGATACTTTATACGAAGTTA
TGCAGAATGGTAGCTGGATTGTAGCTGCTATTAGCAATATGAAACCTCTTAATAACTTCGTATAGCATAC
ATTATACGAAGTTATGGCGCGCCTCACTTGTCCAAGGAATTCTTACTTTGATTATCGATAAGCTTGACCT
GGTTGTAAGCTGAACCGCAGTCCTCCCACCAGTCCTACTGAAGAATTCTTACTTCAGGTAGAAGTCGGTG
CTGCCGCCCAACTCGTCCATGCCCATCACATCGGTAAAGGCCTTTTGCCACTCCTTGAAGTTGAGCTCGG
TCTTGGAGTGCTTGAGCTCCGTCTTACGGAACACGTACATCGGCTGGTTCTTCAGATAGTTAGCCGCCAT
TGGCTTGGCAAAGGTGTAGGTGGTCCGCGCAGTGCTCCGGTAGCGCTTGCCATTTCCAGTGGTGTAACTC
CACTTAAAGGTACTGATGATGGTTTTGTCGTTGGGGTAAGTCTTCTTCGACCTGCACCAGTCCGCAGCGG
TCAGCGAGTTGGTCATCACAGGACCGTCAGCAGGGAAACCAGTCCCCTTCACCTGGGCCTCTCCTTTGAT
GTGGCTTCCCTCGTAGGTGTAGCGGTAGTTAACAGTAAGGGAGGCACCATCTTCAAACTGCATTGTGCGA
TGGACTTGGTATCCGGAGCCATCTACCATGGCGGCCTGGAAAGGCGACATCCCGTCAGGGTAGGGCAGGT
ACTGATGGAAGCCATACCCGATATGAGGGACCAGAATCCAGGGGGAGAACTGGAGGTCACCCTTGGTGGA
CTTCAGGTTTAACTCCTCATAACCATCATTTGGATTGCCGGTGCCCTGACCCACCATGTCAAAGTCCACA
CCGTTGATGGAGCCAAAGATGTGTAACTCATGTGTCGCTGGGAGAGAGGCCATGTTATCCTCCTCGCCCT
TGCTCACCATGGTGGCGCTAGCATAACTTCGTATAAAGTATCCTATACGAAGTTATTTGCCTTAACCCAG
AAATTATCACTGTTATTCTTTAGAATGGTGCAAAGAATAACTTCGTATAATGTATGCTATACGAAGTTAT
GAATTCGATATCAAGCTTATCGATAATCAACCTCTGGATTACAAAATTTGTGAAAGATTGACTGGTATTC
TTAACTATGTTGCTCCTTTTACGCTATGTGGATACGCTGCTTTAATGCCTTTGTATCATGCTATTGCTTC
CCGTATGGCTTTCATTTTCTCCTCCTTGTATAAATCCTGGTTGCTGTCTCTTTATGAGGAGTTGTGGCCC
GTTGTCAGGCAACGTGGCGTGGTGTGCACTGTGTTTGCTGACGCAACCCCCACTGGTTGGGGCATTGCCA
CCACCTGTCAGCTCCTTTCCGGGACTTTCGCTTTCCCCCTCCCTATTGCCACGGCGGAACTCATCGCCGC
CTGCCTTGCCCGCTGCTGGACAGGGGCTCGGCTGTTGGGCACTGACAATTCCGTGGTGTTGTCGGGGAAA
TCATCGTCCTTTCCTTGGCTGCTCGCCTATGTTGCCACCTGGATTCTGCGCGGGACGTCCTTCTGCTACG
TCCCTTCGGCCCTCAATCCAGCGGACCTTCCTTCCCGCGGCCTGCTGCCGGCTCTGCGGCCTCTTCCGCG
TCTTCGCCTTCGCCCTCAGACGAGTCGGATCTCCCTTTGGGCCGCCTCCCCGCATCGATACCGAGCGCTG
CTCGAGAGATCTACGGGTGGCATCCCTGTGACCCCTCCCCAGTGCCTCTCCTGGCCCTGGAAGTTGCCAC
TCCAGTGCCCACCAGCCTTGTCCTAATAAAATTAAGTTGCATCATTTTGTCTGACTAGGTGTCCTTCTAT
AATATTATGGGGTGGAGGGGGGTGGTATGGAGCAAGGGGCAAGTTGGGAAGACAACCTGTAGGGCCTGCG
GGGTCTATTGGGAACCAAGCTGGAGTGCAGTGGCACAATCTTGGCTCACTGCAATCTCCGCCTCCTGGGT
TCAAGCGATTCTCCTGCCTCAGCCTCCCGAGTTGTTGGGATTCCAGGCATGCATGACCAGGCTCAGCTAA
TTTTTGTTTTTTTGGTAGAGACGGGGTTTCACCATATTGGCCAGGCTGGTCTCCAACTCCTAATCTCAGG
TGATCTACCCACCTTGGCCTCCCAAATTGCTGGGATTACAGGCGTGAACCACTGCTCCCTTCCCTGTCCT
TCTGATTTTGTAGGTAACCACGTGCGGACCGAGCGGCCGCAGGAACCCCTAGTGATGGAGTTGGCCACTC
CCTCTCTGCGCGCTCGCTCGCTCACTGAGGCCGGGCGACCAAAGGTCGCCCGACGCCCGGGCTTTGCCCG
GGCGGCCTCAGTGAGCGAGCGAGCGCGCAGCTGCCTGCAGGGGCGCCTGATGCGGTATTTTCTCCTTACG
CATCTGTGCGGTATTTCACACCGCATA
[95 nt withheld, positions 5908-6002]
T
[46 nt withheld, positions 6004-6049]
C
[141 nt withheld, positions 6051-6191]
CCTTTGACGTTGGAGTCCACGTTCTTT
[37 nt withheld, positions 6219-6255]
ACTCTATCTCGGGCTATTCTTTTGATTTATAAGGGATTTTGCCGATTTCGGTCTATTGGTTAAAAAATGA
GCTGATTTAACAAAAATTTAACGCGAATTTTAACAAAATATTAACGTTTACAATTTTATGGTGCACTCTC
AGTACAATCTGCTCTGATGCCGCATAGTTAAGCCAGCCCCGACACCCGCCAACACCCGCTGACGCGCCCT
GACGGGCTTGTCTGCTCCCGGCATCCGCTTACAGACAAGCTGTGACCGTCTCCGGGAGCTGCATGTGTCA
GAGGTTTTCACCGTCATCACCGAAACGCGCGAGACGAAAGGGCCTCGTGATACGCCTATTTTTATAGGTT
AATGTCATGATAATAATGGTTTCTTAGACGTCAGGTGGCACTTTTCGGGGAAATGTGCGCGGAACCCCTA
TTTGTTTATTTTTCTAAATACATTCAAATATGTATCCGCTCATGAGACAATAACCCTGATAAATGCTTCA
ATAATATTGAAAAAGGAAGAGTATGAGTATTCAACATTTCCGTGTCGCCCTTATTCCCTTTTTTGCGGCA
TTTTGCCTTCCTGTTTTTGCTCACCCAGAAACGCTGGTGAAAGTAAAAGATGCTGAAGATCAGTTGGGTG
CACG
Features (pLannotate 1.2.2; 35 found; start..end, strand, type, name):
    910..1498    +  rep_origin     ori: high-copy-number ColE1/pMB1/pBR322/pUC origin of replication
   1571..1598    +  repeat_region  AAV2 ITR (fragment): inverted terminal repeat of adeno-associated virus serotype 2 inverted
   1627..1654    +  repeat_region  AAV2 ITR (fragment): inverted terminal repeat of adeno-associated virus serotype 2 inverted
   1699..1820    +  polyA_signal   SV40 poly(A) signal: SV40 polyadenylation signal
   1853..1963    -  CDS            VP48: 3 tandem repeats of the minimal activation domain of herpes simplex virus VP16 (Cheng et al., 2013)
   1893..2590    -  CDS            rtTA3 (fragment): reverse tetracycline transactivator 3 activates expression from Tet-responsive promoters in the presence of doxycycline
   2594..2623    +  misc_feature   MCS (fragment): pBluescript multiple cloning site
   2624..3003    -  promoter       hSyn promoter (fragment): human synapsin I promoter; confers neuron-specific expression (Kügler et al., 2003)
   3045..3065    +  promoter       tight TRE promoter (fragment): Tet-responsive promoter PTight, consisting of seven tet operator sequences followed by the minimal CMV promoter
   3082..3102    +  promoter       tight TRE promoter (fragment): Tet-responsive promoter PTight, consisting of seven tet operator sequences followed by the minimal CMV promoter
   3119..3139    +  promoter       tight TRE promoter (fragment): Tet-responsive promoter PTight, consisting of seven tet operator sequences followed by the minimal CMV promoter
   3156..3176    +  promoter       tight TRE promoter (fragment): Tet-responsive promoter PTight, consisting of seven tet operator sequences followed by the minimal CMV promoter
   3193..3213    +  promoter       tight TRE promoter (fragment): Tet-responsive promoter PTight, consisting of seven tet operator sequences followed by the minimal CMV promoter
   3230..3250    +  promoter       tight TRE promoter (fragment): Tet-responsive promoter PTight, consisting of seven tet operator sequences followed by the minimal CMV promoter
   3267..3287    +  promoter       tight TRE promoter (fragment): Tet-responsive promoter PTight, consisting of seven tet operator sequences followed by the minimal CMV promoter
   3304..3324    +  promoter       tight TRE promoter (fragment): Tet-responsive promoter PTight, consisting of seven tet operator sequences followed by the minimal CMV promoter
   3332..3377    +  promoter       TRE3GV promoter (fragment): 3rd-generation Tet-responsive promoter that can be activated by binding of Tet-On® 3G, optimized for retroviral and lentiviral vectors
   3444..3461    +  misc_feature   MCS (fragment): pUC18/19 multiple cloning site
   3468..3501    +  protein_bind   lox2272: Cre-mediated recombination occurs in the 8-bp core sequence (GGATACTT). lox2272 sites are compatible with each other, but incompatible with loxP or loxN sites (Lee and Saito, 1988). Cre recombinase
   3502..3551    -  intron         β-globin intron (fragment): internally truncated intron from human β-globin
   3552..3585    +  protein_bind   loxP: Cre-mediated recombination occurs in the 8-bp core sequence (GCATACAT). Cre recombinase
   3719..4420    -  CDS            mNeonGreen: mNeonGreen is a basic (constitutively fluorescent) green/yellow fluorescent protein published in 2013, derived from Branchiostoma lanceolatum. It is reported to be a very rapidly-maturing monomer with moderate acid sensitivity.
   4433..4466    -  protein_bind   lox2272: Cre-mediated recombination occurs in the 8-bp core sequence (GGATACTT). lox2272 sites are compatible with each other, but incompatible with loxP or loxN sites (Lee and Saito, 1988). Cre recombinase
   4467..4516    -  intron         β-globin intron (fragment): internally truncated intron from human β-globin
   4517..4550    -  protein_bind   loxP: Cre-mediated recombination occurs in the 8-bp core sequence (GCATACAT). Cre recombinase
   4551..4575    +  misc_feature   MCS (fragment): pBluescript multiple cloning site
   4575..5163    +  misc_feature   WPRE: woodchuck hepatitis virus posttranscriptional regulatory element
   5195..5671    +  polyA_signal   hGH poly(A) signal: human growth hormone polyadenylation signal
   5711..5851    +  repeat_region  AAV2 ITR: inverted terminal repeat of adeno-associated virus serotype 2 inverted
   5856..5907    -  misc_feature   bom (fragment): basis of mobility region from pBR322
   5926..6381    +  rep_origin     f1 ori (sequence partly withheld): f1 bacteriophage origin of replication; arrow indicates direction of (+) strand synthesis
   6382..6431    -  misc_feature   bom (fragment): basis of mobility region from pBR322
   6533..6568    -  CDS            rop (fragment): Rop protein, which maintains plasmids at low copy number; rop
   6663..6767    +  promoter       AmpR promoter: bla
   6768..739     +  CDS            AmpR (across the origin): β-lactamase; bla; confers resistance to ampicillin, carbenicillin, and related antibiotics
