[The description below was written by a language model from this plasmid's Addgene catalogue record and pLannotate feature annotations shown in this document.]
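Description:
pAAV-BD-hSynTet-TRE-DIO-mNeonGreen-AU5 is a 6,889-nt AAV transfer plasmid built on the pAAV-CAG-GFP backbone. It carries a bidirectional, two-gene expression unit between AAV2 inverted terminal repeats for packaging into recombinant AAV. It is propagated in bacteria through a high-copy ColE1/pUC-type origin with ampicillin selection (AmpR under its own promoter), and an f1 phage origin is also present. One ITR is annotated in full, while the other is detected only as short fragments. This may reflect annotation limits or the difficulty of sequencing ITRs rather than a defined truncation.

The two cassettes diverge from a central promoter region. On the reverse strand, a human synapsin I promoter, which confers neuron-specific expression, drives tTA-Advanced and terminates in an SV40 poly(A) signal. The annotation software labels this coding region as an rtTA3 fragment with VP16-derived minimal activation domains, which probably reflects homology among Tet transactivators, since the catalogue identifies it as tTA. On the forward strand, a Tet-responsive promoter made of repeated tet operator elements and a minimal promoter drives a DIO/FLEX cassette. In this cassette mNeonGreen, with a C-terminal AU5 epitope tag, sits in inverted orientation between opposing pairs of lox2272 and loxP sites, followed by WPRE and an hGH poly(A) signal.

Reporter expression therefore needs two conditions. Cre recombinase must flip and lock the coding sequence into the sense orientation, and neuron-restricted tTA must activate the TRE, which amplifies transcription and should be suppressible by doxycycline, as in Tet-Off systems. The design suits strong, Cre-dependent labelling of neurons, with the AU5 tag allowing antibody detection. The record does not describe specific applications beyond this.
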