Addgene plasmid #242783: pAAV-BD-hSynTet-TRE-DIO-mNeonGreen-AU5
Purpose: Bidirectional AAV transfer plasmid expressing hSyn-tTA and TRE-FLEX-mNeonGreen-AU5 in the other direction.
Depositing lab: Andrew Payne. Depositing organization: E11 Bio, Convergent Research.
Backbone
  Vector backbone: pAAV-CAG-GFP (Addgene Plasmid 37825)
  Backbone manufacturer: Edward Boyden
  Vector type: AAV
Growth in bacteria
  Bacterial resistance: Ampicillin, 100 μg/mL
  Growth temperature: 30°C
  Growth strain: NEB Stable
  Copy number: High Copy
Gene/Insert 1
  Gene/Insert name: mNeonGreen
  Species: Synthetic
  Promoter: TRE
  Tag / fusion protein: AU5 (C terminal on insert)
  Cloning method: Gibson Cloning
  Sequencing primers: 5′ n/a
Gene/Insert 2
  Gene/Insert name: tTA-Advanced
  Species: Synthetic
  Promoter: hSyn
  Cloning method: Gibson Cloning
  Sequencing primers: 5′ n/a
Terms and licenses: Academic/Nonprofit Terms; Industry Terms: Not Available to Industry
Depositor comments: Please visit https://doi.org/10.1101/2025.09.26.678648 for bioRxiv preprint.
How to cite: pAAV-BD-hSynTet-TRE-DIO-mNeonGreen-AU5 was a gift from Andrew Payne (Addgene plasmid # 242783 ; http://n2t.net/addgene:242783 ; RRID:Addgene_242783)
